Addgene plasmid #159452: pCL38-decoder
Purpose: Insert: Pfus1tet-lexA-ER-B112-tCyc1.The transcription factor LexA-ER-B112 (see addgene FRP880) is inducible by alpha factor, and repressible by TetR. Backbone: pRG235 (addgene). Marker: Leu2
Depositing lab: Joerg Stelling. Depositing organization: ETH Zurich (Swiss Federal Institute of Technology). Publication: A rationally engineered decoder of transient intracellular signals. Lormeau C, Rudolf F, Stelling J. Nat Commun. 2021 Mar 25;12(1):1886. doi: 10.1038/s41467-021-22190-4. PubMed 33767179.
Backbone
  Vector backbone: pRG235
  Backbone manufacturer: addgene
  Backbone size w/o insert (bp): 3939
  Total vector size (bp): 6869
  Vector type: Yeast Expression, Synthetic Biology
  Selectable markers: LEU2
Growth in bacteria
  Bacterial resistance: Ampicillin, 100 μg/mL
  Growth temperature: 30°C
  Growth strain: DH5alpha
  Copy number: High Copy
Gene/Insert
  Gene/Insert name: Pfus1tet-LexA-ER-B112-tCyc1
  Species: Synthetic
  Insert size (bp): 2930
  Promoter: Pfus1tet
  Cloning method: Gibson Cloning
  Sequencing primers: 5′ TAATACGACTCACTATAGGG; 3′ AATTAACCCTCACTAAAGGG
Resource information
  A portion of this plasmid was derived from a plasmid made by: part of the insert from addGene FRP880_PACT1(-1-520)-LexA-ER-haB112-TCYC1.
Terms and licenses: Academic/Nonprofit Terms; Industry Terms: Not Available to Industry
How to cite: pCL38-decoder was a gift from Joerg Stelling (Addgene plasmid # 159452 ; http://n2t.net/addgene:159452 ; RRID:Addgene_159452)
