[The description below was written by a language model from this plasmid's Addgene catalogue record and pLannotate feature annotations shown in this document.]
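Description:
pCL38-decoder is a yeast expression and synthetic-biology plasmid built on the pRG235 backbone, carrying one component of a rationally engineered gene circuit designed to decode transient intracellular signals in Saccharomyces cerevisiae. In E. coli it is maintained through a high-copy ColE1/pUC-type origin and selected with the β-lactamase (AmpR) gene. In yeast, selection relies on the LEU2 auxotrophic marker. The feature table shows no yeast replication origin or centromere, and short fragments of yeast genomic sequence and of the LEU2 promoter flank the marker and cassette. This would fit an integrating design, although the record does not state the mode of maintenance. The catalogue lists a total size of 6,869 bp, while the sequenced record is 6,949 nt.

The roughly 2.9 kb synthetic insert, assembled by Gibson cloning between the T7 and T3 primer sites, is Pfus1tet-LexA-ER-B112-tCYC1. Pfus1tet is a hybrid promoter that is induced by alpha factor through the mating pheromone response and can be repressed by TetR. Consistent with this, the annotation detects a tet operator just upstream of a fragment matching the TDH3 (GAP) promoter. It drives a chimeric transcription factor made of the bacterial LexA DNA-binding protein, an estrogen receptor ligand-binding domain (annotated as ERT2-like) and the B112 activation domain. The short fadB and yjaG matches after the receptor domain probably correspond to B112, an activator derived from E. coli sequence. The CYC1 terminator ends the unit. Part of the insert came from an earlier LexA-ER-haB112 plasmid. Synthesis of the factor therefore integrates pheromone and TetR inputs, and the hormone-binding domain would normally add ligand control over its activity at LexA-operator promoters.
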