Features (pLannotate 1.2.2; 22 found; start..end, strand, type, name):
     27..887     -  CDS            AmpR: β-lactamase; bla; confers resistance to ampicillin, carbenicillin, and related antibiotics
    888..992     -  promoter       AmpR promoter: bla
   1097..1153    +  CDS            YD340_YEAST (fragment): Protein uncertain: Swiss-Prot protein existence level 5. From Saccharomyces cerevisiae (strain ATCC 204508 / S288c) (Baker's yeast).
   1154..1234    -  CDS            YD34A_YEAST (fragment): Protein predicted: Swiss-Prot protein existence level 4. From Saccharomyces cerevisiae (strain ATCC 204508 / S288c) (Baker's yeast).
   1304..2398    -  CDS            LEU2: 3-isopropylmalate dehydrogenase, required for leucine biosynthesis; S. cerevisiae LEU2; yeast auxotrophic marker
   2399..2427    -  promoter       LEU2 promoter (fragment): S. cerevisiae LEU2
   2433..2511    -  CDS            lacZα (fragment): LacZα fragment of β-galactosidase; lacZ fragment
   2514..2532    +  promoter       T7 promoter: promoter for bacteriophage T7 RNA polymerase
   3135..3151    +  protein_bind   tet operator (fragment): bacterial operator O1 for the tetR and tetA genes tetracycline repressor TetR
   3150..3265    +  promoter       GAP promoter (fragment): S. cerevisiae TDH3; promoter for glyceraldehyde-3-phosphate dehydrogenase
   3265..3295    +  misc_feature   MCS (fragment): pBluescript multiple cloning site
   3296..3901    +  CDS            lexA: LEXA_ECOLI - Also known as exrA, spr, tsl, umuA. Experimental evidence at protein level: Swiss-Prot protein existence level 1. Represses a number of genes involved in the response to DNA damage (SOS response), including recA and lexA. Binds to the 16 bp palindromic sequence 5'-CTGTATATATATACAG-3'. In the presence of single- stranded DNA, RecA interacts with LexA causing an autocatalytic cleavage which disrupts the DNA-binding part of LexA, leading to derepression of the SOS regulon and eventually DNA repair. Implicated in hydroxy radical-mediated cell death induced by hydroxyurea treatment (Pu
   3920..4855    +  CDS            ERT2: mutated ligand-binding domain of the human estrogen receptor (Feil et al., 1997)
   4943..5095    +  CDS            fadB (fragment): FADB_ECOLI - Also known as oldB. Experimental evidence at protein level: Swiss-Prot protein existence level 1. Involved in the aerobic and anaerobic degradation of long- chain fatty acids via beta-oxidation cycle. Catalyzes the formation of 3-oxoacyl-CoA from enoyl-CoA via L-3-hydroxyacyl-CoA. It can also use D-3-hydroxyacyl-CoA and cis-3-enoyl-CoA as substrate. From Escherichia coli (strain K12).
   5090..5191    +  CDS            yjaG (fragment): YJAG_ECOLI - Protein predicted: Swiss-Prot protein existence level 4. From Escherichia coli (strain K12).
   5322..5571    +  terminator     CYC1 terminator: S. cerevisiae CYC1; transcription terminator for CYC1
   5691..5708    -  promoter       LEU2 promoter (fragment): S. cerevisiae LEU2
   5732..5750    -  promoter       T3 promoter: promoter for bacteriophage T3 RNA polymerase
   5795..5811    -  protein_bind   lac operator: The lac repressor binds to the lac operator to inhibit transcription in E. coli. This inhibition can be relieved by adding lactose or isopropyl-β-D-thiogalactopyranoside (IPTG). lac repressor encoded by lacI
   5842..5949    +  CDS            YO192_YEAST (fragment): Experimental evidence at protein level: Swiss-Prot protein existence level 1. From Saccharomyces cerevisiae (strain ATCC 204508 / S288c) (Baker's yeast).
   5975..6026    -  CDS            lacI (fragment): lac repressor; lacI; The lac repressor binds to the lac operator to inhibit transcription in E. coli. This inhibition can be relieved by adding lactose or isopropyl-β-D-thiogalactopyranoside (IPTG).
   6209..6797    -  rep_origin     ori: high-copy-number ColE1/pMB1/pBR322/pUC origin of replication
>Addgene plasmid #159452 | pCL38-decoder | addgene full sequence | sequence record 313203 | Addgene NGS Result
ATATATGAGTAAACTTGGTCTGACAGTTACCAATGCTTAATCAGTGAGGCACCTATCTCAGCGATCTGTC
TATTTCGTTCATCCATAGTTGCCTGACTCCCCGTCGTGTAGATAACTACGATACGGGAGGGCTTACCATC
TGGCCCCAGTGCTGCAATGATACCGCGAGACCCACGCTCACCGGCTCCAGATTTATCAGCAATAAACCAG
CCAGCCGGAAGGGCCGAGCGCAGAAGTGGTCCTGCAACTTTATCCGCCTCCATCCAGTCTATTAATTGTT
GCCGGGAAGCTAGAGTAAGTAGTTCGCCAGTTAATAGTTTGCGCAACGTTGTTGCCATTGCTACAGGCAT
CGTGGTGTCACGCTCGTCGTTTGGTATGGCTTCATTCAGCTCCGGTTCCCAACGATCAAGGCGAGTTACA
TGATCCCCCATGTTGTGCAAAAAAGCGGTTAGCTCCTTCGGTCCTCCGATGGTTGTCAGAAGTAAGTTGG
CCGCAGTGTTATCACTCATGGTTATGGCAGCACTGCATAATTCTCTTACTGTCATGCCATCCGTAAGATG
CTTTTCTGTGACTGGTGAGTACTCAACCAAGTCATTCTGAGAATAGTGTATGCGGCGACCGAGTTGCTCT
TGCCCGGCGTCAATACGGGATAATACCGCGCCACATAGCAGAACTTTAAAAGTGCTCATCATTGGAAAAC
GTTCTTCGGGGCGAAAACTCTCAAGGATCTTACCGCTGTTGAGATCCAGTTCGATGTAACCCACTCGTGC
ACCCAACTGATCTTCAGCATCTTTTACTTTCACCAGCGTTTCTGGGTGAGCAAAAACAGGAAGGCAAAAT
GCCGCAAAAAAGGGAATAAGGGCGACACGGAAATGTTGAATACTCATACTCTTCCTTTTTCAATATTATT
GAAGCATTTATCAGGGTTATTGTCTCATGAGCGGATACATATTTGAATGTATTTAGAAAAATAAACAAAT
AGGGGTTCCGCGCACATTTCCCCGAAAAGTGCCACCTGACGTCGAAAGAACGCGGCATTAGCAACATTTG
CGAAGCGAACGATTTTGCGAACTGCTATTAATTAACTCTGGCGCGCCACTATCGTCTATCAACTAATAGT
TATATTATCAATATATTATCATATACGGTGTTAAGATGATGACATAAGTTATGAGAAGCTGTCATCGAAG
TTAGAGGAAGCTGAAGTGCAAGGATTGATAATGTAATAGGATAATCATATGTTTCTATTATGAATTTCAT
TTATAAAGTTTATGTACAAATATCATAAAAAAAGAGAATCTTTTTAAGCAAGGATTTTCTTAACTTCTTC
GGCGACAGCATCACCGACTTCGGTGGTACTGTTGGAACCACCTAAATCACCAGTTCTGATACCTGCATCC
AAAACCTTTTTAACTGCATCTTCAATGGCCTTACCTTCTTCAGGCAAGTTCAATGACAATTTCAACATCA
TTGCAGCAGACAAGATAGTGGCGATAGGGTTGACCTTATTCTTTGGCAAATCTGGAGCAGAACCGTGGCA
TGGTTCGTACAAACCAAATGCGGTGTTCTTGTCTGGCAAAGAGGCCAAGGACGCAGATGGCAACAAACCC
AAGGAACCTGGGATAACGGAGGCTTCATCGGAGATGATGTCACCAAACATGTTGCTGGTGATTATAATAC
CATTTAGGTGGGTTGGGTTCTTAACTAGGATCATGGCGGCAGAATCAATCAATTGATGTTGAACCTTCAA
TGTAGGAAATTCGTTCTTGATGGTTTCCTCCACAGTTTTTCTCCATAATCTTGAAGAGGCCAAAACATTA
GCTTTATCCAAGGACCAAATAGGCAATGGTGGCTCATGTTGTAGGGCCATGAAAGCGGCCATTCTTGTGA
TTCTTTGCACTTCTGGAACGGTGTATTGTTCACTATCCCAAGCGACACCATCACCATCGTCTTCCTTTCT
CTTACCAAAGTAAATACCTCCCACTAATTCTCTGACAACAACGAAGTCAGTACCTTTAGCAAATTGTGGC
TTGATTGGAGATAAGTCTAAAAGAGAGTCGGATGCAAAGTTACATGGTCTTAAGTTGGCGTACAATTGAA
GTTCTTTACGGATTTTTAGTAAACCTTGTTCAGGTCTAACACTACCAGTACCCCATTTAGGACCACCCAC
AGCACCTAACAAAACGGCATCAGCCTTCTTGGAGGCTTCCAGCGCCTCATCTGGAAGTGGAACACCTGTA
GCATCGATAGCAGCACCACCAATTAAATGATTTTGGAAATCGAACTTGACATTGGAACGAACATCAGAAA
TAGCTTTAAGAACCTTAATGGCTTCGGCTGTGATTTCTTGACCAACGTGGTCACCTGGCAAAACGACGAT
CTTCTTAGGGGCAGACATTAGAATGGTATATCCTTGAAATATATATACGATCGGATGTGCTGCAAGGCGA
TTAAGTTGGGTAACGCCAGGGTTTTCCCAGTCACGACGTTGTAAAACGACGGCCAGTGAATTGTAATACG
ACTCACTATAGGGCGAATTGGAGAAACAGAATAATATATAAACCTGTATAATATAACCTTGAAGACTATA
TTTCTTTTCGCGGCCGCCTATAGGGCGAATTGGAGAAACAGAATAATATATAAACCTGTATAATATAACC
TTGAAGACTATATTTCTTTTCGCGGCCGCCTATAGGGCGAATTGGAGCTCCCTAGGACGATGATTCAGTT
CGCCTTCTATCCTTTGTTTACGTATTTGTTTATATATATAACTTTATTTTTTTTTATTAATTGGGCTGCA
AGACAATTTTGTTGTCAGTGATGCCTCAATCCTTCTTTTGCTTCCATATTTACCATGTGGACCCTTTCAA
AACAGAGTTGTATCTCTGCAGGATGCCCTTTTTGACGTATTGAATGGCATAATTGCACTGTCACTTTTCG
CGCTGTCTCATTTTGGTGCGATGATGAAACAAACATGAAACGTCTGTAATTTGAAACAAATAACGTAATT
CTCGGGATTGGTTTTATTTAAATGACAATGTAAGAGTGGCTTTGTAAGGTATGTGTTGCTCTAGAAAAGG
TTGAAACCAGTTCCCTGAAATTATTCCCCTATCTATCATTGATAGATATAAAAGTCTATCATTGATAGAG
TAATTCTGTAAATCTATTTCTTAAACTTCTTAAATTCTACTTTTATAGTTAGTCTTTTTTTTAGTTTTAA
AACACCAAGAACTTAGTTTCGAATAAACACACATAAACAAACAAAACTAGTGGATCCCCCGGGCTGCAGG
AATTCATGAAAGCGTTAACGGCCAGGCAACAAGAGGTGTTTGATCTCATCCGTGATCACATCAGCCAGAC
AGGTATGCCGCCGACGCGTGCGGAAATCGCGCAGCGTTTGGGGTTCCGTTCCCCAAACGCGGCTGAAGAA
CATCTGAAGGCGCTGGCACGCAAAGGCGTTATTGAAATTGTTTCCGGCGCATCACGCGGGATTCGTCTGT
TGCAGGAAGAGGAAGAAGGGTTGCCGCTGGTAGGTCGTGTGGCTGCCGGTGAACCACTTCTGGCGCAACA
GCATATTGAAGGTCATTATCAGGTCGATCCTTCCTTATTCAAGCCGAATGCTGATTTCCTGCTGCGCGTC
AGCGGGATGTCGATGAAAGACATCGGCATTATGGATGGTGACTTGCTGGCAGTGCATAAAACTCAGGATG
TACGTAACGGTCAGGTCGTTGTCGCACGTATTGATGACGAGGTTACCGTTAAGCGCCTGAAAAAACAGGG
CAATAAAGTCGAACTGTTGCCAGAAAATAGCGAGTTTAAACCAATTGTCGTAGATCTTCGTCAGCAGAGC
TTCACCATTGAAGGGCTGGCGGTTGGGGTTATTCGCAACGGCGACTGGCTGGGTTCTAAGGATATCTCTG
CTGGAGACATGAGAGCTGCCAACCTTTGGCCAAGCCCGCTCATGATCAAACGCTCTAAGAAGAACAGCCT
GGCCTTGTCCCTGACGGCCGACCAGATGGTCAGTGCCTTGTTGGATGCTGAGCCCCCCATACTCTATTCC
GAGTATGATCCTACCAGACCCTTCAGTGAAGCTTCGATGATGGGCTTACTGACCAACCTGGCAGACAGGG
AGCTGGTTCACATGATCAACTGGGCGAAGAGGGTGCCAGGCTTTGTGGATTTGACCCTCCATGATCAGGT
CCACCTTCTAGAATGTGCCTGGTTAGAGATCCTGATGATTGGTCTCGTCTGGCGCTCCATGGAGCACCCA
GTGAAGCTACTGTTTGCTCCTAACTTGCTCTTGGACAGGAACCAGGGAAAATGTGTAGAGGGCATGGTGG
AGATCTTCGACATGCTGCTGGCTACATCATCTCGGTTCCGCATGATGAATCTGCAGGGAGAGGAGTTTGT
GTGCCTCAAATCTATTATTTTGCTTAATTCTGGAGTGTACACATTTCTGTCCAGCACCCTGAAGTCTCTG
GAAGAGAAGGACCATATCCACCGAGTCCTGGACAAGATCACAGACACTTTGATCCACCTGATGGCCAAGG
CAGGCCTGACCCTGCAGCAGCAGCACCAGCGGCTGGCCCAGCTCCTCCTCATCCTCTCCCACATCAGGCA
CATGAGTAACAAAGGCATGGAGCATCTGTACAGCATGAAGTGCAAGAACGTGGTGCCCCTCTATGACCTG
CTGCTGGAGATGCTGGACGCCCACCGCCTACATGCGCCCACTAGCCGTGGAGGGGCATCCGTGGAGGAGA
CGGACCAAAGCCACTTGGCCACTGCGGGCTCTACTTCATCGCATTCCTTGCAAAAGTATTACATCACGGG
GGAGGCAGAGGGTTTCCCTGCCACAGTCGATATCATGCAGGATCTGCCGGGCAACGATAACAGCACCGCG
GGCGAATTTCCAGGTATTACTTTGAGAATCCAAGAAACTGATATGTTGTATAAAGGTGATACTTTGTATT
TGGATTGGTTGGAAGATGGTATTGCTGAATTGGTTTTCGATGCTCCAGGTTCTGTTAATAAATTGGATAC
TGCTGTTGCTTCTTTGGGTGAAGCTATTGGTGTTTTGGAACAACAATCTGATTTGATTTGGGAAACTTTG
ACTGTTAAAGATGCTAAAGTTAATTTCGATTCTGGTTTGGAAAAATTCGAAGAAGCTATTCCATCTGCTG
ATGATTTCGATCCAGTTGCTGAAAGAAGATCCTCTGGTGAATTTAGAGCTGAAAGACATTCTGGTGGTAC
TGATTTGTGTTTCAAGCTTTAAACGCGTTTAAAGCTTATCCTCGAGACAGGCCCCTTTTCCTTTGTCTAT
ATCATGTAATTAGTTATGTCACGCTTACATTCACGCCCTCCTCCCACATCCGCTCTAACCGAAAAGGAAG
GAGTTAGACAACCTGAAGTCTAGGTCCCTATTTATTTTTTTTAATAGTTATGTTAGTATTAAGAACGTTA
TTTATATTTCAAATTTTTCTTTTTTTTCTGTACAAACGCGTGTACGCATGTAACATTATACTGAAAACCT
TGCTTGAGAAGGTTTTGGGACGCTCGAAGGCTTTAATTTGCAAGGTTCGCAGTTTACACTCTCATCGTCG
CTCTCATCATCGCTTCCGTTGTTGTTTTCCTTAGTAGCGTCTGCTTGGTACCCAGCTTCGGCCGTATTTA
CAGATAACGATGTCGTTATTATATATATATATATATTGTCACTTGTACCCAGCTTTTGTTCCCTTTAGTG
AGGGTTAATTTCGAGCTTGGCGTAATCATGGTCATAGCTGTTTCCTGTGTGAAATTGTTATCCGCTCACA
ACAGCTGGAAACATATAAAACGGAATGAGGAATAATCGTAATATTAGTATGTAGAAATATAGATTCCATT
TTGAGGATTCCTATATCCTTGAGGAGAACTTCTAGTATATTCTGTATACCTAATATTATAGCCTTTATCA
ACAATGGCGCGCCTCTCCCTGCAGGCATTAATGAATCGGCCAACGCGCGGGGAGAGGCGGTTTGCGTATT
GGGCGCTCTTCCGCTTCCTCGCTCACTGACTCGCTGCGCTCGGTCGTTCGGCTGCGGCGAGCGGTATCAG
CTCACTCAAAGGCGGTAATACGGTTATCCACAGAATCAGGGGATAACGCAGGAAAGAACATGTGAGCAAA
AGGCCAGCAAAAGGCCAGGAACCGTAAAAAGGCCGCGTTGCTGGCGTTTTTCCATAGGCTCCGCCCCCCT
GACGAGCATCACAAAAATCGACGCTCAAGTCAGAGGTGGCGAAACCCGACAGGACTATAAAGATACCAGG
CGTTTCCCCCTGGAAGCTCCCTCGTGCGCTCTCCTGTTCCGACCCTGCCGCTTACCGGATACCTGTCCGC
CTTTCTCCCTTCGGGAAGCGTGGCGCTTTCTCATAGCTCACGCTGTAGGTATCTCAGTTCGGTGTAGGTC
GTTCGCTCCAAGCTGGGCTGTGTGCACGAACCCCCCGTTCAGCCCGACCGCTGCGCCTTATCCGGTAACT
ATCGTCTTGAGTCCAACCCGGTAAGACACGACTTATCGCCACTGGCAGCAGCCACTGGTAACAGGATTAG
CAGAGCGAGGTATGTAGGCGGTGCTACAGAGTTCTTGAAGTGGTGGCCTAACTACGGCTACACTAGAAGA
ACAGTATTTGGTATCTGCGCTCTGCTGAAGCCAGTTACCTTCGGAAAAAGAGTTGGTAGCTCTTGATCCG
GCAAACAAACCACCGCTGGTAGCGGTGGTTTTTTTGTTTGCAAGCAGCAGATTACGCGCAGAAAAAAAGG
ATCTCAAGAAGATCCTTTGATCTTTTGTTTAAACCTACGGGGTCTGACGCTCAGTGGAACGAAAACTCAC
GTTAAGGGATTTTGGTCATGAGATTATCAAAAAGGATCTTCACCTAGATCCTTTTAAATTAAAAATGAAG
TTTTAAATCAATCTAAAGT
